Addgene plasmid #236949: NanoLuc-PP1Cg Fusion Vector
Purpose: Express NanoLuc(R)-PP1Cg Fusion Protein in Mammalian Cells under a CMV promoter
Depositing lab: Promega Corporation.
Backbone
  Vector backbone: pFN31K Nluc CMV-neo Flexi(R) Vector
  Vector type: Mammalian Expression
  Selectable markers: Neomycin (select with G418)
Growth in bacteria
  Bacterial resistance: Kanamycin, 50 μg/mL
  Growth temperature: 37°C
  Growth strain: DH5alpha
  Copy number: High Copy
Gene/Insert
  Gene/Insert name: PP1Cg
  Species: H. sapiens (human)
  Mutation: None
  Entrez Gene: PPP1CC (a.k.a. PP-1G, PP1C, PPP1G)
  Promoter: CMV
  Tag / fusion protein: NanoLuc (R) (N terminal on backbone)
  Cloning method: Other
Terms and licenses: Academic/Nonprofit Terms; Industry Terms
How to cite: NanoLuc-PP1Cg Fusion Vector was a gift from Promega Corporation (Addgene plasmid # 236949 ; http://n2t.net/addgene:236949 ; RRID:Addgene_236949)
