[The description below was written by a language model from this plasmid's Addgene catalogue record and pLannotate feature annotations shown in this document.]
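Description:
NanoLuc-PP1Cg Fusion Vector is a 5.7 kb mammalian expression plasmid built on the pFN31K Nluc CMV-neo Flexi backbone. It is designed to produce human protein phosphatase 1 catalytic subunit gamma (PPP1CC, unmutated) fused at its N terminus to NanoLuc luciferase. It is maintained in E. coli at high copy through a ColE1/pUC-type origin. A ColE1 cer site is also annotated, which helps resolve plasmid multimers into monomers. A single neo (nptII) gene provides both selections. An SV40 enhancer/early promoter and a synthetic poly(A) signal drive it in mammalian cells for G418 selection, while an adjacent partial EM7 bacterial promoter supports kanamycin resistance in bacteria.

The expression cassette begins with the CMV immediate-early enhancer and promoter, followed by a chimeric β-globin/immunoglobulin intron that generally improves transcript processing and expression. A T7 promoter sits just upstream of the coding region, which could permit in vitro transcription or cell-free expression. The human codon-optimized Nluc open reading frame is followed after a short gap by the PPP1CC coding sequence, consistent with a linker-joined fusion. Downstream lie a multiple cloning site remnant, a partial T7 terminator and an SV40 polyadenylation signal. Several other short annotated fragments (SET1, large T antigen, M13 ori, bom, tnpA) appear to be partial matches within backbone sequence rather than functional elements.

The stated purpose is simply CMV-driven expression of the luminescent fusion in mammalian cells. The record does not specify an assay, although NanoLuc fusions of this kind are commonly used as energy donors in bioluminescence resonance energy transfer measurements or as luminescent reporters of protein abundance.
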