Features (pLannotate 1.2.2; 20 found; start..end, strand, type, name):
    140..517     +  enhancer       CMV enhancer: human cytomegalovirus immediate early enhancer
    519..718     +  promoter       CMV promoter: human cytomegalovirus (CMV) immediate early promoter
    857..989     +  intron         chimeric intron: chimera between introns from human β-globin and immunoglobulin heavy chain genes
   1033..1051    +  promoter       T7 promoter: promoter for bacteriophage T7 RNA polymerase
   1065..1577    +  CDS            Nluc: NanoLuc® luciferase human codon-optimized
   1599..2567    +  CDS            PPP1CC: PP1G_HUMAN - Experimental evidence at protein level: Swiss-Prot protein existence level 1. Protein phosphatase that associates with over 200 regulatory proteins to form highly specific holoenzymes which dephosphorylate hundreds of biological targets. Protein phosphatase 1 (PP1) is essential for cell division, and participates in the regulation of glycogen metabolism, muscle contractility and protein synthesis. Dephosphorylates RPS6KB1. Involved in regulation of ionic conductances and long-term synaptic plasticity. May play an important role in dephosphorylating substrates such as the postsynap
   2576..2631    +  misc_feature   MCS: pUC18/19 multiple cloning site
   2638..2687    +  CDS            SET1 (fragment): solubility-enhancement tag derived from T7 phage gene 10B
   2695..2714    +  terminator     T7 terminator (fragment): transcription terminator for bacteriophage T7 RNA polymerase
   2736..2857    -  polyA_signal   SV40 poly(A) signal: SV40 polyadenylation signal
   2880..2948    -  CDS            large T antigen (fragment): large T antigen from SV40 (simian virus 40)
   2953..2985    +  rep_origin     M13 ori (fragment): M13 bacteriophage origin of replication; arrow indicates direction of (+) strand synthesis
   2986..3037    -  misc_feature   bom (fragment): basis of mobility region from pBR322
   3102..3459    +  promoter       SV40 promoter: SV40 enhancer and early promoter
   3474..3501    +  promoter       EM7 promoter (fragment): synthetic bacterial promoter&nbsp
   3540..4331    +  CDS            neo: KKA2_KLEPN - Also known as kan, nptII. Experimental evidence at protein level: Swiss-Prot protein existence level 1. Resistance to kanamycin, neomycin, paromomycin, ribostamycin, butirosin and gentamicin B. From Klebsiella pneumoniae.
   4398..4446    +  polyA_signal   poly(A) signal: synthetic polyadenylation signal
   4467..4556    -  CDS            tnpA (fragment): TN5P_ECOLX - Also known as tnp. Experimental evidence at protein level: Swiss-Prot protein existence level 1. Mediates transposition of transposon Tn5 by a 'cut and paste' mechanism. First, the monomeric transposase binds the 19 bp inverted DNA repeats flanking the transposon. Then, dimerization of the DNA- bound transposase creates a synaptic DNA complex. After nicking of the first DNA strand, excision of the transposon proceeds through a series of intermediates. The transposase then mediates the insertion of the transposon at a new site by strand transfer. The activity of the wild- type tran
   4685..5273    -  rep_origin     ori: high-copy-number ColE1/pMB1/pBR322/pUC origin of replication
   5389..5672    +  misc_feature   cer region: ColE1-derived recombination site that helps to maintain plasmids as monomers
>Addgene plasmid #236949 | NanoLuc-PP1Cg Fusion Vector | addgene full sequence | sequence record 474688 | Addgene NGS Result
TCAATATTGGCCATTAGCCATATTATTCATTGGTTATATAGCATAAATCAATATTGGCTATTGGCCATTG
CATACGTTGTATCTATATCATAATATGTACATTTATATTGGCTCATGTCCAATATGACCGCCATGTTGGC
ATTGATTATTGACTAGTTATTAATAGTAATCAATTACGGGGTCATTAGTTCATAGCCCATATATGGAGTT
CCGCGTTACATAACTTACGGTAAATGGCCCGCCTGGCTGACCGCCCAACGACCCCCGCCCATTGACGTCA
ATAATGACGTATGTTCCCATAGTAACGCCAATAGGGACTTTCCATTGACGTCAATGGGTGGAGTATTTAC
GGTAAACTGCCCACTTGGCAGTACATCAAGTGTATCATATGCCAAGTCCGCCCCCTATTGACGTCAATGA
CGGTAAATGGCCCGCCTGGCATTATGCCCAGTACATGACCTTACGGGACTTTCCTACTTGGCAGTACATC
TACGTATTAGTCATCGCTATTACCATGGTGATGCGGTTTTGGCAGTACACCAATGGGCGTGGATAGCGGT
TTGACTCACGGGGATTTCCAAGTCTCCACCCCATTGACGTCAATGGGAGTTTGTTTTGGCACCAAAATCA
ACGGGACTTTCCAAAATGTCGTAATAACCCCGCCCCGTTGACGCAAATGGGCGGTAGGCGTGTACGGTGG
GAGGTCTATATAAGCAGAGCTGGTTTAGTGAACCGTCAGATCACTAGAAGCTTTATTGCGGTAGTTTATC
ACAGTTAAATTGCTAACGCAGTCAGTGCTTCTGACACAACAGTCTCGAACTTAAGCTGCAGAAGTTGGTC
GTGAGGCACTGGGCAGGTAAGTATCAAGGTTACAAGACAGGTTTAAGGAGACCAATAGAAACTGGGCTTG
TCGAGACAGAGAAGACTCTTGCGTTTCTGATAGGCACCTATTGGTCTTACTGACATCCACTTTGCCTTTC
TCTCCACAGGTGTCCACTCCCAGTTCAATTACAGCTCTTAAGGCTAGAGTATTAATACGACTCACTATAG
GGCTAGCGCTCACCATGGTCTTCACACTCGAAGATTTCGTTGGGGACTGGCGACAGACAGCCGGCTACAA
CCTGGACCAAGTCCTTGAACAGGGAGGTGTGTCCAGTTTGTTTCAGAATCTCGGGGTGTCCGTAACTCCG
ATCCAAAGGATTGTCCTGAGCGGTGAAAATGGGCTGAAGATCGACATCCATGTCATCATCCCGTATGAAG
GTCTGAGCGGCGACCAAATGGGCCAGATCGAAAAAATTTTTAAGGTGGTGTACCCTGTGGATGATCATCA
CTTTAAGGTGATCCTGCACTATGGCACACTGGTAATCGACGGGGTTACGCCGAACATGATCGACTATTTC
GGACGGCCGTATGAAGGCATCGCCGTGTTCGACGGCAAAAAGATCACTGTAACAGGGACCCTGTGGAACG
GCAACAAAATTATCGACGAGCGCCTGATCAACCCCGACGGCTCCCTGCTGTTCCGAGTAACCATCAACGG
AGTGACCGGCTGGCGGCTGTGCGAACGCATTCTGGCGGGCTCGAGCGGCGCGATCGCCATGGCGGATTTA
GATAAACTCAACATCGACAGCATTATCCAACGGCTGCTGGAAGTGAGAGGGTCCAAGCCTGGTAAGAATG
TCCAGCTTCAGGAGAATGAAATCAGAGGACTGTGCTTAAAGTCTCGTGAAATCTTTCTCAGTCAGCCTAT
CCTACTAGAACTTGAAGCACCACTCAAAATATGTGGTGACATCCATGGACAATACTATGATTTGCTGCGA
CTTTTTGAGTACGGTGGTTTCCCACCAGAAAGCAACTACCTGTTTCTTGGGGACTATGTGGACAGGGGAA
AGCAGTCATTGGAGACGATCTGCCTCTTACTGGCCTACAAAATAAAATATCCTGAGAATTTTTTTCTTCT
CAGAGGGAACCATGAATGTGCCAGCATCAACAGAATTTATGGATTTTATGATGAATGTAAAAGAAGATAC
AACATTAAACTATGGAAAACTTTCACAGACTGTTTTAACTGTTTACCGATAGCAGCCATCGTGGATGAGA
AGATATTCTGCTGTCATGGAGGTTTATCACCAGATCTTCAATCTATGGAGCAGATTCGGCGAATTATGCG
ACCAACTGATGTACCAGATCAAGGTCTTCTTTGTGATCTTTTGTGGTCTGACCCCGATAAAGATGTCTTA
GGCTGGGGTGAAAATGACAGAGGAGTGTCCTTCACATTTGGTGCAGAAGTGGTTGCAAAATTTCTCCATA
AGCATGATTTGGATCTTATATGTAGAGCCCATCAGGTGGTTGAAGATGGATATGAATTTTTTGCAAAGAG
GCAGTTGGTCACTCTGTTTTCTGCGCCCAATTATTGCGGAGAGTTTGACAATGCAGGTGCCATGATGAGT
GTGGATGAAACACTAATGTGTTCTTTTCAGATTTTAAAGCCTGCAGAGAAAAAGAAGCCAAATGCCACGA
GACCTGTAACGCCTCCAAGGGGTATGATCACAAAGCAAGCAAAGAAAGTTTAAACGAATTCGGGCTCGGT
ACCCGGGGATCCTCTAGAGTCGACCTGCAGGCATGCAAGCTGATCCGGCTGCTAACAAAGCCCGAAAGGA
AGCTGAGTTGGCTGCTGCCACCGCTGAGCAATAACTAGCATAACCCCTTGGGGCGGCCGCTTCGAGCAGA
CATGATAAGATACATTGATGAGTTTGGACAAACCACAACTAGAATGCAGTGAAAAAAATGCTTTATTTGT
GAAATTTGTGATGCTATTGCTTTATTTGTAACCATTATAAGCTGCAATAAACAAGTTAACAACAACAATT
GCATTCATTTTATGTTTCAGGTTCAGGGGGAGATGTGGGAGGTTTTTTTAAGCAAGTAAAACCTCTACAA
ATGTGGTAAAATCGAATTTTAACAAAATATTAACGCTTACAATTTCCTGATGCGGTATTTTCTCCTTACG
CATCTGTGCGGTATTTCACACCGCATACGCGGATCTGCGCAGCACCATGGCCTGAAATAACCTCTGAAAG
AGGAACTTGGTTAGGTACCTTCTGAGGCGGAAAGAACCAGCTGTGGAATGTGTGTCAGTTAGGGTGTGGA
AAGTCCCCAGGCTCCCCAGCAGGCAGAAGTATGCAAAGCATGCATCTCAATTAGTCAGCAACCAGGTGTG
GAAAGTCCCCAGGCTCCCCAGCAGGCAGAAGTATGCAAAGCATGCATCTCAATTAGTCAGCAACCATAGT
CCCGCCCCTAACTCCGCCCATCCCGCCCCTAACTCCGCCCAGTTCCGCCCATTCTCCGCCCCATGGCTGA
CTAATTTTTTTTATTTATGCAGAGGCCGAGGCCGCCTCGGCCTCTGAGCTATTCCAGAAGTAGTGAGGAG
GCTTTTTTGGAGGCCTAGGCTTTTGCAAAAAGCTTAATTAACTGTTGACAATTAATCATCGGCATAGTAT
AATACGACAAGGCGAGGAACTAAACCCAGGAGGCAGATCATGATTGAACAAGATGGATTGCACGCAGGTT
CTCCGGCCGCTTGGGTGGAGAGGCTATTCGGCTATGACTGGGCACAACAGACAATCGGCTGCTCTGATGC
CGCCGTGTTCCGGCTGTCAGCGCAGGGGCGCCCGGTTCTTTTTGTCAAGACCGACCTGTCCGGTGCCCTG
AATGAACTGCAGGACGAGGCAGCGCGGCTATCGTGGCTGGCCACGACGGGCGTTCCTTGCGCAGCTGTGC
TCGACGTTGTCACTGAAGCGGGAAGGGACTGGCTGCTATTGGGCGAAGTGCCGGGGCAGGATCTCCTGTC
ATCTCACCTTGCTCCTGCCGAGAAAGTATCCATCATGGCTGATGCAATGCGGCGGCTGCATACGCTTGAT
CCGGCTACCTGCCCATTCGACCACCAAGCGAAACATCGCATCGAGCGAGCACGTACTCGGATGGAAGCCG
GTCTTGTCGATCAGGATGATCTGGACGAAGAGCATCAGGGGCTCGCGCCAGCCGAACTGTTCGCCAGGCT
CAAGGCGCGCATGCCCGACGGCGAGGATCTCGTCGTGACCCATGGCGATGCCTGCTTGCCGAATATCATG
GTGGAAAATGGCCGCTTTTCTGGATTCATCGACTGTGGCCGGCTGGGTGTGGCGGACCGCTATCAGGACA
TAGCGTTGGCTACCCGTGATATTGCTGAAGAGCTTGGCGGCGAATGGGCTGACCGCTTCCTCGTGCTTTA
CGGTATCGCCGCTCCCGATTCGCAGCGCATCGCCTTCTATCGCCTTCTTGACGAGTTCTTCTGAGCGGGA
CTCTGGGGTTCGAAATGACCGACCAAGCGACGCCCAACCTGCCATCACGATGGCCGCAATAAAATATCTT
TATTTTCATTACATCTGTGTGTTGGTTTTTTGTGTGAATCGATAGCGATAAGGATCCTCTTTGCGCTTGC
GTTTTCCCTTGTCCAGATAGCCCAGTAGCTGACATTCATCCGGGGTCAGCACCGTTTCTGCGGACTGGCT
TTCTACCCGGTATCAGCTCACTCAAAGGCGGTAATACGGTTATCCACAGAATCAGGGGATAACGCAGGAA
AGAACATGTGAGCAAAAGGCCAGCAAAAGGCCAGGAACCGTAAAAAGGCCGCGTTGCTGGCGTTTTTCCA
TAGGCTCCGCCCCCCTGACGAGCATCACAAAAATCGACGCTCAAGTCAGAGGTGGCGAAACCCGACAGGA
CTATAAAGATACCAGGCGTTTCCCCCTGGAAGCTCCCTCGTGCGCTCTCCTGTTCCGACCCTGCCGCTTA
CCGGATACCTGTCCGCCTTTCTCCCTTCGGGAAGCGTGGCGCTTTCTCATAGCTCACGCTGTAGGTATCT
CAGTTCGGTGTAGGTCGTTCGCTCCAAGCTGGGCTGTGTGCACGAACCCCCCGTTCAGCCCGACCGCTGC
GCCTTATCCGGTAACTATCGTCTTGAGTCCAACCCGGTAAGACACGACTTATCGCCACTGGCAGCAGCCA
CTGGTAACAGGATTAGCAGAGCGAGGTATGTAGGCGGTGCTACAGAGTTCTTGAAGTGGTGGCCTAACTA
CGGCTACACTAGAAGGACAGTATTTGGTATCTGCGCTCTGCTGAAGCCAGTTACCTTCGGAAAAAGAGTT
GGTAGCTCTTGATCCGGCAAACAAACCACCGCTGGTAGCGGTGGTTTTTTTGTTTGCAAGCAGCAGATTA
CGCGCAGAAAAAAAGGATTTCAAGAAGATCCTTTGATCTTTTCTACGGGGTCTGACGCTCAGTGGAACGA
AAACTCACGTTAAGGGATTTTGGTCATGAGATTATCAAAAAGGATCTTCACCTAGATCCTTTTATAGTCC
GGAAATACAGGAACGCACGCTGGATGGCCCTTCGCTGGGATGGTGAAACCATGAAAAATGGCAGCTTCAG
TGGATTAAGTGGGGGTAATGTGGCCTGTACCCTCTGGTTGCATAGGTATTCATACGGTTAAAATTTATCA
GGCGCGATTGCGGCAGTTTTTCGGGTGGTTTGTTGCCATTTTTACCTGTCTGCTGCCGTGATCGCGCTGA
ACGCGTTTTAGCGGTGCGTACAATTAAGGGATTATGGTAAATCCACTTACTGTCTGCCCTCGTAGCCATC
GAGATAAACCGCAGTACTCCGGCCACGATGCGTCCGGCGTAGAGGATCGAGATCT
